>Addgene plasmid #171841 | pCAG-mcherry-WIPI2dC93E-cs-TEV-STREP | addgene full sequence | sequence record 340908 | Addgene NGS Result
GGCGTGTGACCGGCGGCTCTAGAGCCTCTGCTAACCATGTTCATGCCTTCTTCTTTTTCCTACAGCTCCT
GGGCAACGTGCTGGTTATTGTGCTGTCTCATCATTTTGGCAAAGAATTCCTCGATCGACGGTATCGATGC
CACCATGGTGAGCAAGGGCGAGGAGGATAACATGGCCATCATCAAGGAGTTCATGCGCTTCAAGGTGCAC
ATGGAGGGCTCCGTGAACGGCCACGAGTTCGAGATCGAGGGCGAGGGCGAGGGCCGCCCCTACGAGGGCA
CCCAGACCGCCAAGCTGAAGGTGACCAAGGGTGGCCCCCTGCCCTTCGCCTGGGACATCCTGTCCCCTCA
GTTCATGTACGGCTCCAAGGCCTACGTGAAGCACCCCGCCGACATCCCCGACTACTTGAAGCTGTCCTTC
CCCGAGGGCTTCAAGTGGGAGCGCGTGATGAACTTCGAGGACGGCGGCGTGGTGACCGTGACCCAGGACT
CCTCCCTGCAGGACGGCGAGTTCATCTACAAGGTGAAGCTGCGCGGCACCAACTTCCCCTCCGACGGCCC
CGTAATGCAGAAGAAGACCATGGGCTGGGAGGCCTCCTCCGAGCGGATGTACCCCGAGGACGGCGCCCTG
AAGGGCGAGATCAAGCAGAGGCTGAAGCTGAAGGACGGCGGCCACTACGACGCTGAGGTCAAGACCACCT
ACAAGGCCAAGAAGCCCGTGCAGCTGCCCGGCGCCTACAACGTCAACATCAAGTTGGACATCACCTCCCA
CAACGAGGACTACACCATCGTGGAACAGTACGAACGCGCCGAGGGCCGCCACTCCACCGGCGGCATGGAC
GAGCTGTACAAGTCCGGACTCAGATCTCGAGCTCAAGCTTCGAATTCGATGAACCTGGCGAGCCAGAGCG
GGGAGGCCGGCGCCGGCCAGCTGCTCTTCGCCAACTTCAACCAGGACAACACGTCCCTAGCTGTTGGTAG
TAAGTCCGGTTATAAATTTTTCTCCCTTTCTTCTGTGGATAAGCTGGAACAGATCTATGAATGCACCGAT
ACGGAAGATGTGTGCATTGTAGAGAGATTGTTCTCCAGCAGCCTAGTGGCCATCGTGAGCCTTAAAGCAC
CAAGGAAGCTAAAGGTTTGCCACTTTAAGAAGGGAACTGAGATCGAAAACTACAGCTACTCCAACACGAT
TCTGGCTGTGAAGCTCAACAGGCAGAGGCTGATAGTATGCCTGGAGGAGTCCCTGTACATCCACAACATT
CGGGACATGAAGGTGCTGCATACGATCAGGGAGACGCCTCCAAACCCTGCAGGCCTGTGTGCGCTGTCAA
TCAACAACGACAACTGCTACTTGGCGTACCCAGGGAGCGCGACCATCGGAGAGGTGCAGGTCTTCGATAC
CATTAATTTGAGAGCTGCAAACATGATTCCGGCTCACGACAGTCCTTTAGCGGCACTGGCCTTTGACGCA
AGTGGAACTAAACTTGCCACGGCTTCGGAGAAGGGGACCGTGATTAGGGTATTTTCCATTCCAGAAGGAC
AAAAACTCTTTGAGTTTCGGAGAGGAGTAAAGAGGTGCGTGAGCATCTGCTCCCTGGCCTTCAGCATGGA
CGGCATGTTCCTCTCCGCCTCCAGCAACACTGAGACCGTGCACATCTTCAAACTCGAGACTGTGAAAGAA
AAACCCCCAGAGGAGCCCACCACCTGGACCGGGTACTTCGGGAAAGTGCTCATGGCCTCCACCAGCTACC
TGCCTTCCCAAGTGACAGAAATGTTCAACCAGGGCAGAGCCTTCGCCACGGTCCGCCTGCCATTCTGCGG
CCACAAAAACATCTGCTCGCTAGCCACAATTCAGAAGATCCCGCGGTTGTTGGTGGGTGCCGCCGACGGG
TACCTGTACATGTACAACCTGGACCCCCAGGAGGGCGGCGAGTGTGCCCTGATGAAGCAGCACCGGCTGG
ACGGCAGTCTGGAAACGACCAATGAGATCTTGGACTCTGCCTCTCACGACTGCCCCTTAGTCACTCAGAC
ATACGGCGCAGCTGCAGGAAAAGCCTACACAGACGACCTGGGTGCTGTGGGTGGCGCCTGCCTGGAGGAC
GAGGCCAGCGCCCTGCGCCTGGATGAGGACAGCGAGCACCCGCCCATGATTCTTCGGACTGACGGATCGG
AAAACCTGTATTTTCAGGGTGGTACCATGGCGGCCTGGTCACACCCGCAGTTCGAGAAAGGTGGAGGTGC
CCGAGGTGGATCGGGAGGTGGATCGTGGAGCCACCCGCAGTTCGAAAAATGACCCGGGTGATATCTTAAT
TAATTAACTCGAGGAATTCACTCCTCAGGTGCAGGCTGCCTATCAGAAGGTGGTGGCTGGTGTGGCCAAT
GCCCTGGCTCACAAATACCACTGAGATCTTTTTCCCTCTGCCAAAAATTATGGGGACATCATGAAGCCCC
TTGAGCATCTGACTTCTGGCTAATAAAGGAAATTTATTTTCATTGCAATAGTGTGTTGGAATTTTTTGTG
TCTCTCACTCGGAAGGACATATGGGAGGGCAAATCATTTAAAACATCAGAATGAGTATTTGGTTTAGAGT
TTGGCAACATATGCCCATATGCTGGCTGCCATGAACAAAGGTTGGCTATAAAGAGGTCATCAGTATATGA
AACAGCCCCCTGCTGTCCATTCCTTATTCCATAGAAAAGCCTTGACTTGAGGTTAGATTTTTTTTATATT
TTGTTTTGTGTTATTTTTTTCTTTAACATCCCTAAAATTTTCCTTACATGTTTTACTAGCCAGATTTTTC
CTCCTCTCCTGACTACTCCCAGTCATAGCTGTCCCTCTTCTCTTATGGAGATCCCTCGACCTGCAGCCCA
AGCTTGGCGTAATCATGGTCATAGCTGTTTCCTGTGTGAAATTGTTATCCGCTCACAATTCCACACAACA
TACGAGCCGGAAGCATAAAGTGTAAAGCCTGGGGTGCCTAATGAGTGAGCTAACTCACATTAATTGCGTT
GCGCTCACTGCCCGCTTTCCAGTCGGGAAACCTGTCGTGCCAGCGGATCCGCATCTCAATTAGTCAGTAA
CCATAGTCCCGCCCCTAACTCCGCCCATCCCGCCCCTAACTCCGCCCAGTTCCGCCCATTCTCCGCCCCA
TGGCTGACTAATTTTTTTTATTTATGCAGAGGCCGAGGCCGCCTCGGCCTCTGAGCTATTCCAGAAGTAG
TGAGGAGGCTTTTTTGGAGGCCTAGGCTTTTGCAAAAAGCTAACTTGTTTATTGCAGCTTATAATGGTTA
CAAATAAAGCAATAGCATCACAAATTTCACAAATAAAGCATTTTTTTCACTGCATTCTAGTTGTGGTTTG
TCCAAACTCATCAATGTATCTTATCATGTCTGGATCCGCTGCATTAATGAATCGGCCAACGCGCGGGGAG
AGGCGGTTTGCGTATTGGGCGCTCTTCCGCTTCCTCGCTCACTGACTCGCTGCGCTCGGTCGTTCGGCTG
CGGCGAGCGGTATCAGCTCACTCAAAGGCGGTAATACGGTTATCCACAGAATCAGGGGATAACGCAGGAA
AGAACATGTGAGCAAAAGGCCAGCAAAAGGCCAGGAACCGTAAAAAGGCCGCGTTGCTGGCGTTTTTCCA
TAGGCTCCGCCCCCCTGACGAGCATCACAAAAATCGACGCTCAAGTCAGAGGTGGCGAAACCCGACAGGA
CTATAAAGATACCAGGCGTTTCCCCCTGGAAGCTCCCTCGTGCGCTCTCCTGTTCCGACCCTGCCGCTTA
CCGGATACCTGTCCGCCTTTCTCCCTTCGGGAAGCGTGGCGCTTTCTCATAGCTCACGCTGTAGGTATCT
CAGTTCGGTGTAGGTCGTTCGCTCCAAGCTGGGCTGTGTGCACGAACCCCCCGTTCAGCCCGACCGCTGC
GCCTTATCCGGTAACTATCGTCTTGAGTCCAACCCGGTAAGACACGACTTATCGCCACTGGCAGCAGCCA
CTGGTAACAGGATTAGCAGAGCGAGGTATGTAGGCGGTGCTACAGAGTTCTTGAAGTGGTGGCCTAACTA
CGGCTACACTAGAAGAACAGTATTTGGTATCTGCGCTCTGCTGAAGCCAGTTACCTTCGGAAAAAGAGTT
GGTAGCTCTTGATCCGGCAAACAAACCACCGCTGGTAGCGGTGGTTTTTTTGTTTGCAAGCAGCAGATTA
CGCGCAGAAAAAAAGGATCTCAAGAAGATCCTTTGATCTTTTCTACGGGGTCTGACGCTCAGTGGAACGA
AAACTCACGTTAAGGGATTTTGGTCATGAGATTATCAAAAAGGATCTTCACCTAGATCCTTTTAAATTAA
AAATGAAGTTTTAAATCAATCTAAAGTATATATGAGTAAACTTGGTCTGACAGTTACCAATGCTTAATCA
GTGAGGCACCTATCTCAGCGATCTGTCTATTTCGTTCATCCATAGTTGCCTGACTCCCCGTCGTGTAGAT
AACTACGATACGGGAGGGCTTACCATCTGGCCCCAGTGCTGCAATGATACCGCGAGACCCACGCTCACCG
GCTCCAGATTTATCAGCAATAAACCAGCCAGCCGGAAGGGCCGAGCGCAGAAGTGGTCCTGCAACTTTAT
CCGCCTCCATCCAGTCTATTAATTGTTGCCGGGAAGCTAGAGTAAGTAGTTCGCCAGTTAATAGTTTGCG
CAACGTTGTTGCCATTGCTACAGGCATCGTGGTGTCACGCTCGTCGTTTGGTATGGCTTCATTCAGCTCC
GGTTCCCAACGATCAAGGCGAGTTACATGATCCCCCATGTTGTGCAAAAAAGCGGTTAGCTCCTTCGGTC
CTCCGATCGTTGTCAGAAGTAAGTTGGCCGCAGTGTTATCACTCATGGTTATGGCAGCACTGCATAATTC
TCTTACTGTCATGCCATCCGTAAGATGCTTTTCTGTGACTGGTGAGTACTCAACCAAGTCATTCTGAGAA
TAGTGTATGCGGCGACCGAGTTGCTCTTGCCCGGCGTCAATACGGGATAATACCGCGCCACATAGCAGAA
CTTTAAAAGTGCTCATCATTGGAAAACGTTCTTCGGGGCGAAAACTCTCAAGGATCTTACCGCTGTTGAG
ATCCAGTTCGATGTAACCCACTCGTGCACCCAACTGATCTTCAGCATCTTTTACTTTCACCAGCGTTTCT
GGGTGAGCAAAAACAGGAAGGCAAAATGCCGCAAAAAAGGGAATAAGGGCGACACGGAAATGTTGAATAC
TCATACTCTTCCTTTTTCAATATTATTGAAGCATTTATCAGGGTTATTGTCTCATGAGCGGATACATATT
TGAATGTATTTAGAAAAATAAACAAATAGGGGTTCCGCGCACATTTCCCCGAAAAGTGCCACCTGGGTCG
ACATTGATTATTGACTAGTTATTAATAGTAATCAATTACGGGGTCATTAGTTCATAGCCCATATATGGAG
TTCCGCGTTACATAACTTACGGTAAATGGCCCGCCTGGCTGACCGCCCAACGACCCCCGCCCATTGACGT
CAATAATGACGTATGTTCCCATAGTAACGCCAATAGGGACTTTCCATTGACGTCAATGGGTGGAGTATTT
ACGGTAAACTGCCCACTTGGCAGTACATCAAGTGTATCATATGCCAAGTACGCCCCCTATTGACGTCAAT
GACGGTAAATGGCCCGCCTGGCATTATGCCCAGTACATGACCTTATGGGACTTTCCTACTTGGCAGTACA
TCTACGTATTAGTCATCGCTATTACCATGGTCGAGGTGAGCCCCACGTTCTGCTTCACTCTCCCCATCTC
CCCCCCCTCCCCACCCCCAATTTTGTATTTATTTATTTTTTAATTATTTTGTGCAGCGATGGGGGCGGGG
GGGGGGGGGGGGSGCGCGCCRGGSGGGGSGGGGSGGGGSGRGGGGSGGGGSGGGGSGRGGSGGRGRGGKG
SGGCGGCAGCCAATCAGAGCGGCGCGCTCCGAAAGTTTCCTTTTATGGCGAGGCGGCGGCGGCGGCGGCC
CTATAAAAAGCGAAGCGCGCGGCGGGCGGGAGTCGCTGCGCGCTGCCTTCGCCCCGTGCCCCGCTCCGCC
GCCGCCTCGCGCCGCCCGCCCCGGCTCTGACTGACCGCGTTACTCCCACAGGTGAGCGGGCGGGACGGCC
CTTCTCCTCCGGGCTGTAATTAGCGCTTGGTTTAATGACGGCTTGTTTCTTTTCTGTGGCTGCGTGAAAG
CCTTGAGGGGCTCCGGGAGGGCCCTTTGTGCGGGGGGAGCGGCTCGGGGGGTGCGTGCGTGTGTGTGTGC
GTGGGGAGCGCCGCGTGCGGCTCCGCGCTGCCCGGCGGCTGTGAGCGCTGCGGGCGCGGCGCGGGGCTTT
GTGCGCTCCGCAGTGTGCGCGAGGGGAGCGCGGCCGGGGGCGGTGCCCCGCGGTGCGGGGGGGGCTGCGA
GGGGAACAAAGGCTGCGTGCGGGGTGTGTGCGTGGGGGGGTGAGCAGGGGGTGTGGGCGCGTCGGTCGGG
CTGCAACCCCCCCTGCACCCCCCTCCCCGAGTTGCTGAGCACGGCCCGGCTTCGGGTGCGGGGCTCCGTA
CGGGGCGTGGCGCGGGGCTCGCCGTGCCGGGCGGGGGGTGGCGGCAGGKGGGGGTGCCGGGCGGGGCGGG
GCCGCCTCGGGCCGGGGRGGGCTCGGGGGAGGGGCGCGGCGGCCCCCGGAGCGCCGGCGGCTGTCGAGGC
GCGGCGAGCCGCAGCCATTGCCTTTTATGGTAATCGTGCGAGAGGGCGCAGGGACTTCCTTTGTCCCAAA
TCTGTGCGGAGCCGAAATCTGGGAGGCGCCGCCGCACCCCCTCTAGCGGGCGCGGGGCGAAGCGGTGCGG
CGCCGGCAGGAAGGAAATGGGCGGGGAGGGCCTTCGTGCGTCGCCGCGCCGCCGTCCCCTTCTCCCTCTC
CAGCCTCGGGGCTGTCCGCGGGGGGACGGCTGCCTTCGGGGGGGACGGGGCAGGGCGGGGTTCGGCTTCT
Features (pLannotate 1.2.2; 22 found; start..end, strand, type, name):
     63..119     +  CDS            HBB (fragment): HBB_LEPEU - Experimental evidence at protein level: Swiss-Prot protein existence level 1. Involved in oxygen transport from the lung to the various peripheral tissues. From Lepus europaeus (European hare).
    145..852     +  CDS            mCherry: mCherry is a basic (constitutively fluorescent) red fluorescent protein published in 2004, derived from Discosoma sp.. It is reported to be a very rapidly-maturing monomer with low acid sensitivity.
    853..887     +  misc_feature   MCS (fragment): multiple cloning site
    889..2163    +  CDS            Wipi2: WIPI2_RAT - Experimental evidence at protein level: Swiss-Prot protein existence level 1. Component of the autophagy machinery that controls the major intracellular degradation process by which cytoplasmic materials are packaged into autophagosomes and delivered to lysosomes for degradation. Involved in an early step of the formation of preautophagosomal structures. Binds and is activated by phosphatidylinositol 3-phosphate (PtdIns3P) forming on membranes of the endoplasmic reticulum upon activation of the upstream ULK1 and PI3 kinases. Mediates ER-isolation membranes contacts by interacting w
   2170..2189    +  CDS            TEV site (fragment): tobacco etch virus (TEV) protease recognition and cleavage site
   2212..2229    +  CDS            Twin-Strep-tag (fragment): two Strep-Tag®II moieties connected by a linker for enhanced binding to Strep-Tactin®, an engineered form of streptavidin (Schmidt et al., 2013)
   2266..2288    +  CDS            Strep-Tag II (fragment): peptide that binds Strep-Tactin®, an engineered form of streptavidin
   2324..2401    +  CDS            HBB (fragment): HBB_PONPY - Experimental evidence at transcript level: Swiss-Prot protein existence level 2. Involved in oxygen transport from the lung to the various peripheral tissues. From Pongo pygmaeus (Bornean orangutan).
   2472..2527    +  polyA_signal   β-globin poly(A) signal: rabbit β-globin polyadenylation signal (Gil and Proudfoot, 1987)
   2912..2928    -  protein_bind   lac operator: The lac repressor binds to the lac operator to inhibit transcription in E. coli. This inhibition can be relieved by adding lactose or isopropyl-β-D-thiogalactopyranoside (IPTG). lac repressor encoded by lacI
   2936..2966    -  promoter       lac promoter: promoter for the E. coli lac operon
   2981..3002    -  protein_bind   CAP binding site: CAP binding activates transcription in the presence of cAMP. E. coli catabolite activator protein
   3015..3054    -  CDS            lacI (fragment): lac repressor; lacI; The lac repressor binds to the lac operator to inhibit transcription in E. coli. This inhibition can be relieved by adding lactose or isopropyl-β-D-thiogalactopyranoside (IPTG).
   3061..3083    +  promoter       SV40 promoter (fragment): SV40 enhancer and early promoter
   3107..3242    +  rep_origin     SV40 ori: SV40 origin of replication
   3262..3396    +  polyA_signal   SV40 poly(A) signal: SV40 polyadenylation signal
   3398..3452    -  CDS            lacI (fragment): lac repressor; lacI; The lac repressor binds to the lac operator to inhibit transcription in E. coli. This inhibition can be relieved by adding lactose or isopropyl-β-D-thiogalactopyranoside (IPTG).
   3635..4223    -  rep_origin     ori: high-copy-number ColE1/pMB1/pBR322/pUC origin of replication
   4394..5254    -  CDS            AmpR: β-lactamase; bla; confers resistance to ampicillin, carbenicillin, and related antibiotics
   5255..5359    -  promoter       AmpR promoter: bla
   5390..5769    +  enhancer       CMV enhancer: human cytomegalovirus immediate early enhancer
   6049..65      +  intron         chimeric intron (across the origin): chimera between introns from chicken β-actin and rabbit β-globin
