[The description below was written by a language model from this plasmid's Addgene catalogue record and pLannotate feature annotations shown in this document.]
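Description:
pCAG-mcherry-WIPI2dC93E-cs-TEV-STREP is a 7.0 kb mammalian expression plasmid built on the pCAG backbone for producing a tagged point mutant of human WIPI2d, an isoform of the PtdIns3P-binding autophagy protein WIPI2. It is maintained in E. coli through a high-copy ColE1/pUC-type origin and selected with ampicillin via the β-lactamase gene and its native promoter. The backbone also carries an SV40 origin of replication, which can support episomal amplification in cells expressing large T antigen, along with remnants of lac regulatory sequence and an SV40 poly(A) signal. No mammalian selection marker is annotated.

Expression is driven by CAG-type regulatory elements. The feature table annotates the CMV immediate-early enhancer and the chimeric chicken β-actin/rabbit β-globin intron, which spans the numbering origin; the intervening region, where the chicken β-actin promoter would be expected, is not itself annotated. Downstream lies a single fusion reading frame: mCherry at the N terminus, a short linker derived from a multiple cloning site, the WIPI2d coding sequence carrying the C93E substitution (matched by the annotation software to the rat orthologue, although the record lists the insert as human), a TEV protease cleavage site, and a C-terminal Strep tag annotated as Twin-Strep/Strep-Tag II fragments. Transcripts terminate at the rabbit β-globin polyadenylation signal; the small HBB fragments flanking the cassette are β-globin exon remnants of the vector.

The design allows fluorescent tracking of the mutant protein in cells and its affinity capture on Strep-Tactin resin, with TEV cleavage available to remove the Strep tag. The associated study concerns the structural basis of ATG16L1 membrane recruitment by WIPI2 in autophagy, but the record does not state the specific functional consequence of C93E.
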