Addgene plasmid #171841: pCAG-mcherry-WIPI2dC93E-cs-TEV-STREP
Purpose: Mammalian expression of human WIPI2d C93E with N-terminal mCherry and C-terminal Strep
Depositing lab: James Hurley. Depositing organization: University of California, Berkeley. Publication: Structural basis for membrane recruitment of ATG16L1 by WIPI2 in autophagy. Strong LM, Chang C, Riley JF, Boecker CA, Flower TG, Buffalo CZ, Ren X, Stavoe AK, Holzbaur EL, Hurley JH. Elife. 2021 Sep 10;10. pii: 70372. doi: 10.7554/eLife.70372. PubMed 34505572.
Backbone
  Vector backbone: pCAG
  Vector type: Mammalian Expression
Growth in bacteria
  Bacterial resistance: Ampicillin, 100 μg/mL
  Growth temperature: 37°C
  Growth strain: DH5alpha
  Copy number: High Copy
Gene/Insert
  Gene/Insert name: WIPI2d
  Species: H. sapiens (human)
  Mutation: C93E
  Entrez Gene: WIPI2 (a.k.a. ATG18B, Atg21, CGI-50, IDDSSA, WIPI-2)
  Tag / fusion protein: mCherry (N terminal on insert); Strep (C terminal on insert)
  Cloning method: Restriction Enzyme; 5′ cloning site Unknown (unknown if destroyed); 3′ cloning site Unknown (unknown if destroyed)
Terms and licenses: Academic/Nonprofit Terms; Industry Terms: Not Available to Industry
How to cite: pCAG-mcherry-WIPI2dC93E-cs-TEV-STREP was a gift from James Hurley (Addgene plasmid # 171841 ; http://n2t.net/addgene:171841 ; RRID:Addgene_171841)
